>Addgene plasmid #212153 | PHB1 | addgene full sequence | sequence record 420764 | Addgene NGS Result
AATCTCGATAACTCAAAAAATACGCCCGGTAGTGATCTTATTTCATTATGGTGAAAGTTGGAACCTCTTA
CGTGCCGATCAACGTCTCATTTTCGCCAAAAGTTGGCCCAGGGCTTCCCGGTATCAACAGGGACACCAGG
ATTTATTTATTCTGCGAAGTGATCTTCCGTCACAGGTATTTATTCGGCGCAAAGTGCGTCGGGTGATGCT
GCCAACTTACTGATTTAGTGTATGATGGTGTTTTTGAGGTGCTCCAGTGGCTTCTGTTTCTATCAGCTGT
CCCTTTCACACAACATAGCCACGGGAGTTTTCGTTCCACTGAGCGTCAGACCCCGTAGAAAAGATCAAAG
GATCTTCTTGAGATCCTTTTTTTCTGCGCGTAATCTGCTGCTTGCAAACAAAAAAACCACCGCTACCAGC
GGTGGTTTGTTTGCCGGATCAAGAGCTACCAACTCTTTTTCCGAAGGTAACTGGCTTCAGCAGAGCGCAG
ATACCAAATACTGTCCTTCTAGTGTAGCCGTAGTTAGGCCACCACTTCAAGAACTCTGTAGCACCGCCTA
CATACCTCGCTCTGCTAATCCTGTTACCAGTGGCTGCTGCCAGTGGCGATAAGTCGTGTCTTACCGGGTT
GGACTCAAGACGATAGTTACCGGATAAGGCGCAGCGGTCGGGCTGAACGGGGGGTTCGTGCACACAGCCC
AGCTTGGAGCGAACGACCTACACCGAACTGAGATACCTACAGCGTGAGCTATGAGAAAGCGCCACGCTTC
CCGAAGGGAGAAAGGCGGACAGGTATCCGGTAAGCGGCAGGGTCGGAACAGGAGAGCGCACGAGGGAGCT
TCCAGGGGGAAACGCCTGGTATCTTTATAGTCCTGTCGGGTTTCGCCACCTCTGACTTGAGCGTCGATTT
TTGTGATGCTCGTCAGGGGGGCGGAGCCTATGGAAAAACGCCAGCAACGCGGCCTTTTTACGGTTCCTGG
CCTTTTGCTCACATGTTCTTTCCTGCGTTATCCCCTGATTCTGTGGATAACCGTATTACCGCCTTTGAGT
GAGCTGATACCGCTCGCCGCAGCCGAACGACCGAGCGCAGCGAGTCAGTGAGCGAGGAAGCGGAAGAGCG
CCTGATGCGGTATTTTCTCCTTACGCATCTGTGCGGTATTTCACACCGCATATGCTGGATCCTTCCCTCG
ACTCACACTTGGGGAAACTACCCATAATACAAGAAAAGCCCGTCACGGGCTTCTCAGGGCGTTTTATGGC
GGGTCTGCTATGTGGTGCTATCTGACTTTTTGCTGTTCAGCAGTTCCTGCCCTCTGATTTTCCAGTCTGA
CCACTTCGGATTATCCCGTGACAGGTCATTCAGACTGGCTAATGCACCCAGTAAGGCAGCGGTATCATCA
ACAGGCTTACCCGTCTTACTGTCGGGAATTCGCGTTGGCCGATTCATTAATGCAGCTGGCACGACAGGTT
TCCTCTAGATTTCAGTGCAATTTATCTCTTCAAATGTAGCACCTGAAGTCAGCCCCATACGATATAAGTT
GTAATTCTCATGTTAGTCATGCCCCGCGCCCACCGGAAGGAGCTGACTGGGTTGAAGGCTCTCAAGGGCA
TCGGTCGAGATCCCGGTGCCTAATGAGTGAGCTAACTTACATTAATTGCGTTGCGCTCACTGCCCGCTTT
CCAGTCGGGAAACCTGTCGTGCCAGCTGCATTAATGAATCGGCCAACGCGCGGGGAGAGGCGGTTTGCGT
ATTGGGCGCCAGGGTGGTTTTTCTTTTCACCAGTGAGACGGGCAACAGCTGATTGCCCTTCACCGCCTGG
CCCTGAGAGAGTTGCAGCAAGCGGTCCACGCTGGTTTGCCCCAGCAGGCGAAAATCCTGTTTGATGGTGG
TTAACGGCGGGATATAACATGAGCTGTCTTCGGTATCGTCGTATCCCACTACCGAGATGTCCGCACCAAC
GCGCAGCCCGGACTCGGTAATGGCGCGCATTGCGCCCAGCGCCATCTGATCGTTGGCAACCAGCATCGCA
GTGGGAACGATGCCCTCATTCAGCATTTGCATGGTTTGTTGAAAACCGGACATGGCACTCCAGTCGCCTT
CCCGTTCCGCTATCGGCTGAATTTGATTGCGAGTGAGATATTTATGCCAGCCAGCCAGACGCAGACGCGC
CGAGACAGAACTTAATGGGCCCGCTAACAGCGCGATTTGCTGGTGACCCAATGCGACCAGATGCTCCACG
CCCAGTCGCGTACCGTCTTCATGGGAGAAAATAATACTGTTGATGGGTGTCTGGTCAGAGACATCAAGAA
ATAACGCCGGAACATTAGTGCAGGCAGCTTCCACAGCAATGGCATCCTGGTCATCCAGCGGATAGTTAAT
GATCAGCCCACTGACGCGTTGCGCGAGAAGATTGTGCACCGCCGCTTTACAGGCTTCGACGCCGCTTCGT
TCTACCATCGACACCACCACGCTGGCACCCAGTTGATCGGCGCGAGATTTAATCGCCGCGACAATTTGCG
ACGGCGCGTGCAGGGCCAGACTGGAGGTGGCAACGCCAATCAGCAACGACTGTTTGCCCGCCAGTTGTTG
TGCCACGCGGTTGGGAATGTAATTCAGCTCCGCCATCGCCGCTTCCACTTTTTCCCGCGTTTTCGCAGAA
ACGTGGCTGGCCTGGTTCACCACGCGGGAAACGGTCTGATAAGAGACACCGGCATACTCTGCGACATCGT
ATAACGTTACTGGTTTCACATTCACCACCCTGAATTGACTCTCTTCCGGGCGCTATCATGCCATACCGCG
AAAGGTTTTGCGCCATTCGATGGTGTCCGGGATCTCGACGCTCTCCCTTATGCGACTCCTGCATTAGGAA
ATTAATACGACTCACTATAGGGGAATTGTGAGCGGATAACAATTCCCCTCTAGAAATAATTTTGTTTAAC
TTTAAGAAGGAGATATACATATGGCGACCGGCAAAGGCGCGGCAGCTTCCACGCAGGAAGGCAAGTCCCA
ACCATTCAAGGTCACGCCGGGGCCATTCGATCCAGCCACATGGCTGGAATGGTCCCGCCAGTGGCAGGGC
ACTGAAGGCAACGGCCACGCGGCCGCGTCCGGCATTCCGGGCCTGGATGCGCTGGCAGGCGTCAAGATCG
CGCCGGCGCAGCTGGGTGATATCCAGCAGCGCTACATGAAGGACTTCTCAGCGCTGTGGCAGGCCATGGC
CGAGGGCAAGGCCGAGGCCACCGGTCCGCTGCACGACCGGCGCTTCGCCGGCGACGCATGGCGCACCAAC
CTCCCATATCGCTTCGCTGCCGCGTTCTACCTGCTCAATGCGCGCGCCTTGACCGAGCTGGCCGATGCCG
TCGAGGCCGATGCCAAGACCCGCCAGCGCATCCGCTTCGCGATCTCGCAATGGGTCGATGCGATGTCGCC
CGCCAACTTCCTTGCCACCAATCCCGAGGCGCAGCGCCTGCTGATCGAGTCGGGCGGCGAATCGCTGCGT
GCCGGCGTGCGCAACATGATGGAAGACCTGACACGCGGCAAGATCTCGCAGACCGACGAGAGCGCGTTTG
AGGTCGGCCGCAATGTCGCGGTGACCGAAGGCGCCGTGGTCTTCGAGAACGAGTACTTCCAGCTGTTGCA
GTACAAGCCGCTGACCGACAAGGTGCACGCGCGCCCGCTGCTGATGGTGCCGCCGTGCATCAACAAGTAC
TACATCCTGGACCTGCAGCCGGAGAGCTCGCTGGTGCGCCATGTGGTGGAGCAGGGACATACGGTGTTTC
TGGTGTCGTGGCGCAATCCGGACGCCAGCATGGCCGGCAGCACCTGGGACGACTACATCGAGCACGCGGC
CATCCGCGCCATCGAAGTCGCGCGCGACATCAGCGGCCAGGACAAGATCAACGTGCTCGGCTTCTGCGTG
GGCGGCACCATTGTCTCGACCGCGCTGGCGGTGCTGGCCGCGCGCGGCGAGCACCCGGCCGCCAGCGTCA
CGCTGCTGACCACGCTGCTGGACTTTGCCGACACGGGCATCCTCGACGTCTTTGTCGACGAGGGCCATGT
GCAGTTGCGCGAGGCCACGCTGGGCGGCGGCGCCGGCGCGCCGTGCGCGCTGCTGCGCGGCCTTGAGCTG
GCCAATACCTTCTCGTTCTTGCGCCCGAACGACCTGGTGTGGAACTACGTGGTCGACAACTACCTGAAGG
GCAACACGCCGGTGCCGTTCGACCTGCTGTTCTGGAACGGCGACGCCACCAACCTGCCGGGGCCGTGGTA
CTGCTGGTACCTGCGCCACACCTACCTGCAGAACGAGCTCAAGGTACCGGGCAAGCTGACCGTGTGCGGC
GTGCCGGTGGACCTGGCCAGCATCGACGTGCCGACCTATATCTACGGCTCGCGCGAAGACCATATCGTGC
CGTGGACCGCGGCCTATGCCTCGACCGCGCTGCTGGCGAACAAGCTGCGCTTCGTGCTGGGTGCGTCGGG
CCATATCGCCGGTGTGATCAACCCGCCGGCCAAGAACAAGCGCAGCCACTGGACTAACGATGCGCTGCCG
GAGTCGCCGCAGCAATGGCTGGCCGGCGCCATCGAGCATCACGGCAGCTGGTGGCCGGACTGGACCGCAT
GGCTGGCCGGGCAGGCCGGCGCGAAACGCGCCGCGCCCGCCAACTATGGCAATGCGCGCTATCGCGCAAT
CGAACCCGCGCCTGGGCGATACGTCAAAGCCAAGGCATGACGCTTGCATGAGTGCCGGCGTGCGTCATGC
ACGGCGCCGGCAGGCCTGCAGGTTCCCTCCCGTTTCCATTGAAAGGACTACACAATGACTGACGTTGTCA
TCGTATCCGCCGCCCGCACCGCGGTCGGCAAGTTTGGCGGCTCGCTGGCCAAGATCCCGGCACCGGAACT
GGGTGCCGTGGTCATCAAGGCCGCGCTGGAGCGCGCCGGCGTCAAGCCGGAGCAGGTGAGCGAAGTCATC
ATGGGCCAGGTGCTGACCGCCGGTTCGGGCCAGAACCCCGCACGCCAGGCCGCGATCAAGGCCGGCCTGC
CGGCGATGGTGCCGGCCATGACCATCAACAAGGTGTGCGGCTCGGGCCTGAAGGCCGTGATGCTGGCCGC
CAACGCGATCATGGCGGGCGACGCCGAGATCGTGGTGGCCGGCGGCCAGGAAAACATGAGCGCCGCCCCG
CACGTGCTGCCGGGCTCGCGCGATGGTTTCCGCATGGGCGATGCCAAGCTGGTCGACACCATGATCGTCG
ACGGCCTGTGGGACGTGTACAACCAGTACCACATGGGCATCACCGCCGAGAACGTGGCCAAGGAATACGG
CATCACACGCGAGGCGCAGGATGAGTTCGCCGTCGGCTCGCAGAACAAGGCCGAAGCCGCGCAGAAGGCC
GGCAAGTTTGACGAAGAGATCGTCCCGGTGCTGATCCCGCAGCGCAAGGGCGACCCGGTGGCCTTCAAGA
CCGACGAGTTCGTGCGCCAGGGCGCCACGCTGGACAGCATGTCCGGCCTCAAGCCCGCCTTCGACAAGGC
CGGCACGGTGACCGCGGCCAACGCCTCGGGCCTGAACGACGGCGCCGCCGCGGTGGTGGTGATGTCGGCG
GCCAAGGCCAAGGAACTGGGCCTGACCCCGCTGGCCACGATCAAGAGCTATGCCAACGCCGGTGTCGATC
CCAAGGTGATGGGCATGGGCCCGGTGCCGGCCTCCAAGCGCGCCCTGTCGCGCGCCGAGTGGACCCCGCA
AGACCTGGACCTGATGGAGATCAACGAGGCCTTTGCCGCGCAGGCGCTGGCGGTGCACCAGCAGATGGGC
TGGGACACCTCCAAGGTCAATGTGAACGGCGGCGCCATCGCCATCGGCCACCCGATCGGCGCGTCGGGCT
GCCGTATCCTGGTGACGCTGCTGCACGAGATGAAGCGCCGTGACGCGAAGAAGGGCCTGGCCTCGCTGTG
CATCGGCGGCGGCATGGGCGTGGCGCTGGCAGTCGAGCGCAAATAAGGAAGGGGTTTTCCGGGGCCGCGC
GCGGTTGGCGCGGACCCGGCGACGATAACGAAGCCAATCAAGGAGTGGACATGACTCAGCGCATTGCGTA
TGTGACCGGCGGCATGGGTGGTATCGGAACCGCCATTTGCCAGCGGCTGGCCAAGGATGGCTTTCGTGTG
GTGGCCGGTTGCGGCCCCAACTCGCCGCGCCGCGAAAAGTGGCTGGAGCAGCAGAAGGCCCTGGGCTTCG
ATTTCATTGCCTCGGAAGGCAATGTGGCTGACTGGGACTCGACCAAGACCGCATTCGACAAGGTCAAGTC
CGAGGTCGGCGAGGTTGATGTGCTGATCAACAACGCCGGTATCACCCGCGACGTGGTGTTCCGCAAGATG
ACCCGCGCCGACTGGGATGCGGTGATCGACACCAACCTGACCTCGCTGTTCAACGTCACCAAGCAGGTGA
TCGACGGCATGGCCGACCGTGGCTGGGGCCGCATCGTCAACATCTCGTCGGTGAACGGGCAGAAGGGCCA
GTTCGGCCAGACCAACTACTCCACCGCCAAGGCCGGCCTGCATGGCTTCACCATGGCACTGGCGCAGGAA
GTGGCGACCAAGGGCGTGACCGTCAACACGGTCTCTCCGGGCTATATCGCCACCGACATGGTCAAGGCGA
TCCGCCAGGACGTGCTCGACAAGATCGTCGCGACGATCCCGGTCAAGCGCCTGGGCCTGCCGGAAGAGAT
CGCCTCGATCTGCGCCTGGTTGTCGTCGGAGGAGTCCGGTTTCTCGACCGGCGCCGACTTCTCGCTCAAC
GGCGGCCTGCATATGGGCTGATGGGCTGAAGGGTTTAAGCGAAGACGAACAATAAGGCCTCCCAAATCGG
GGGGCCTTTTTTATTGATAACAAAAAGGCAACACTATGACATCGGAAAACCCGTTACTGGCGCTGCGAGA
GAAAATCAGCGCGCTGGATGAAAAATTATTAGCGTTACTGGCAGAGAGGCGCGAATTCAAACAGAAAGGC
CATGGGCTGGCCTCAGGCATTTGAGAAGCACACGGTCACACTGCTTCCGGTAGTCAATAAACCGGTAAAC
CAGCAATAGACATAAGCGGCTATTTAACGACCCTGCCCTGAACCGACGACCGGGTCGAATTTGCTTTCGA
ATTTCTGCCATTCATCCGCTTATTATCACTTATTCAGGCGTAGCAACCAGGCGTTTAAGGGCACCAATAA
CTGCCTTAAAAAAATTACGCCCCGCCCTGCCACTCATCGCAGTACTGTTGTAATTCATTAAGCATTCTGC
CGACATGGAAGCCATCACAAACGGCATGATGAACCTGAATCGCCAGCGGCATCAGCACCTTGTCGCCTTG
CGTATAATATTTGCCCATGGTGAAAACGGGGGCGAAGAAGTTGTCCATATTGGCCACGTTTAAATCAAAA
CTGGTGAAACTCACCCAGGGATTGGCTGAGACGAAAAACATATTCTCAATAAACCCTTTAGGGAAATAGG
CCAGGTTTTCACCGTAACACGCCACATCTTGCGAATATATGTGTAGAAACTGCCGGAAATCGTCGTGGTA
TTCACTCCAGAGCGATGAAAACGTTTCAGTTTGCTCATGGAAAACGGTGTAACAAGGGTGAACACTATCC
CATATCACCAGCTCACCGTCTTTCATTGCCATACGGAATTCCGGATGAGCATTCATCAGGCGGGCAAGAA
TGTGAATAAAGGCCGGATAAAACTTGTGCTTATTTTTCTTTACGGTCTTTAAAAAGGCCGTAATATCCAG
CTGAACGGTCTGGTTATAGGTACATTGAGCAACTGACTGAAATGCCTCAAAATGTTCTTTACGATGCCAT
TGGGATATATCAACGGTGGTATATCCAGTGATTTTTTTCTCCATTTTAGCTTCCTTAGCTCCTGAA
Features (pLannotate 1.2.2; 18 found; start..end, strand, type, name):
    202..284     +  mobile_element IS1 (fragment): prokaryotic transposable element IS1
    358..946     +  rep_origin     ori: high-copy-number ColE1/pMB1/pBR322/pUC origin of replication
   1121..1174    -  misc_feature   bom (fragment): basis of mobility region from pBR322
   1431..1473    +  CDS            lacI (fragment): lac repressor; lacI; The lac repressor binds to the lac operator to inhibit transcription in E. coli. This inhibition can be relieved by adding lactose or isopropyl-β-D-thiogalactopyranoside (IPTG).
   1554..1618    -  CDS            TcR (fragment): tetracycline efflux protein; tet; confers resistance to tetracycline
   1633..1654    -  protein_bind   CAP binding site: CAP binding activates transcription in the presence of cAMP. E. coli catabolite activator protein
   1667..2749    -  CDS            lacI: lac repressor; lacI; The lac repressor binds to the lac operator to inhibit transcription in E. coli. This inhibition can be relieved by adding lactose or isopropyl-β-D-thiogalactopyranoside (IPTG).
   2750..2827    -  promoter       lacI promoter: lacI
   2835..2870    -  CDS            TcR (fragment): tetracycline efflux protein; tet; confers resistance to tetracycline
   2873..2891    +  promoter       T7 promoter: promoter for bacteriophage T7 RNA polymerase
   2892..2916    +  protein_bind   lac operator: The lac repressor binds to the lac operator to inhibit transcription in E. coli. This inhibition can be relieved by adding lactose or isopropyl-β-D-thiogalactopyranoside (IPTG). lac repressor encoded by lacI
   2931..2953    +  RBS            RBS: efficient ribosome binding site from bacteriophage T7 gene 10 (Olins and Rangwala, 1989)
   2961..4727    +  CDS            phaC: PHAC_CUPNH - Also known as phbC From Cupriavidus necator (strain ATCC 17699 / DSM 428 / KCTC 22496 / NCIMB 10442 / H16 / Stanier 337) (Ralstonia eutropha).
   4815..5993    +  CDS            phaA: THIL_CUPNH - Also known as phbA From Cupriavidus necator (strain ATCC 17699 / DSM 428 / KCTC 22496 / NCIMB 10442 / H16 / Stanier 337) (Ralstonia eutropha).
   6071..6808    +  CDS            phaB: PHAB_CUPNH - Also known as phbB From Cupriavidus necator (strain ATCC 17699 / DSM 428 / KCTC 22496 / NCIMB 10442 / H16 / Stanier 337) (Ralstonia eutropha).
   6896..6985    +  CDS            pheA (fragment): CMPDT_ECOLI - Experimental evidence at protein level: Swiss-Prot protein existence level 1. Catalyzes the Claisen rearrangement of chorismate to prephenate and the decarboxylation/dehydration of prephenate to phenylpyruvate. From Escherichia coli (strain K12).
   7225..7884    -  CDS            CmR: chloramphenicol acetyltransferase; cat; confers resistance to chloramphenicol
   7885..81      -  promoter       cat promoter (across the origin): promoter of the E. coli cat gene encoding chloramphenicol acetyltransferase
