[The description below was written by a language model from this plasmid's Addgene catalogue record and pLannotate feature annotations shown in this document.]
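Description:
PHB1 is a bacterial expression plasmid of about 7.9 kb built for producing polyhydroxybutyrate (PHB) in E. coli. It replicates from a high-copy pMB1/ColE1-type origin and is selected with chloramphenicol through a cat (chloramphenicol acetyltransferase) gene driven by its own cat promoter. The "PT7-pMB1" label in the stated purpose summarises its two defining design variables, the promoter and the replicon. This may mean it belongs to a set of related constructs, but the record does not say so.

The payload is the three-gene PHB pathway from Cupriavidus necator H16, arranged in the order phaC, phaA, phaB on the same strand. PhaA, a beta-ketothiolase, condenses two acetyl-CoA molecules to acetoacetyl-CoA. PhaB, acetoacetyl-CoA reductase, reduces this to 3-hydroxybutyryl-CoA, and PhaC, the PHA synthase, polymerises the monomers into PHB granules. A T7 promoter followed directly by a lac operator and the phage T7 gene 10 ribosome binding site sits upstream of phaC. No separate promoters are annotated before phaA or phaB, so the genes appear to be transcribed as a single operon. No T7 terminator is annotated after phaB.

A full-length lacI gene with its own promoter is carried in the opposite orientation. It supplies the repressor that keeps the T7lac promoter off until IPTG or lactose is added. Expression therefore requires a host that provides T7 RNA polymerase, while the DH5alpha strain listed serves for propagation. The short annotated fragments of IS1, bom, TcR, lacI and pheA are probably backbone or assembly remnants with no intended function.
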