Addgene plasmid #212153: PHB1
Purpose: For PHB production in E. coli (PT7-pMB1).
Depositing lab: Kang Zhou. Depositing organization: National University of Singapore.
Backbone
  Vector backbone: pMB1
  Vector type: Bacterial Expression
  Selectable markers: Chloramphenicol
Growth in bacteria
  Bacterial resistance: Chloramphenicol, 25 μg/mL
  Growth temperature: 37°C
  Growth strain: DH5alpha
  Copy number: High Copy
Gene/Insert
  Gene/Insert name: poly(3-hydroxyalkanoate) polymerase subunit PhaC, PHA-specific beta-ketothiolase, acetoacetyl-CoA reductase
  Species: Cupriavidus necator
  Promoter: PT7
  Cloning method: Ligation Independent Cloning
Terms and licenses: Academic/Nonprofit Terms; Industry Terms: Not Available to Industry
How to cite: PHB1 was a gift from Kang Zhou (Addgene plasmid # 212153 ; http://n2t.net/addgene:212153 ; RRID:Addgene_212153)
